>Addgene plasmid #234111 | ACT1-CUP1 46bp dist | addgene full sequence | sequence record 466051 | Addgene NGS Result
GCAGTATTGATAATGATAAACTCGACCTGCAGCCAAGCTTATCGATGATAAGCTGTCAAACATGAGAATT
CCACGGACTATAGACTATACTAGTATACTCCGTCTACTGTACGATACACTTCCGCTCAGGTCCTTGTCCT
TTAACGAGGCCTTACCACTCTTTTGTTACTCTATTGATCCAGCTCAGCAAAGGCAGTGTGATCTAAGATT
CTATCTTCGCGATGTAGTAAAACTAGCTAGACCGAGAAAGAGACTAGAAATGCAAAAGGCACTTCTACAA
TGGCTGCCATCATTATTATCCGATGTGACGCTGCAGCTTTTGCCCGGGCAGCCTGCTCTGCCTGTGTTTT
CTTTAATTGAGCAGTAGACCATTTAGCAGTTGCATGAATAGCTGCAGCTTCTCAATGATATTCGAATACG
CTTTGAGGAGATACAGCCTAATATCCGACAAACTGTTTTACAGATTTACGATCGTACTTGTTACCCATCA
TTGAATTTTGAACATCCGAACCTGGGAGTTTTCCCTGAAACAGATAGTATATTTGAACCTGTATAATAAT
ATATAGTCTAGCGCTTTACGGAAGACAATGTATGTATTTCGGTTCCTGGAGAAACTATTGCATCTATTGC
ATAGGTAATCTTGCACGTCGCATCCCCGGTTCATTTTCTGCGTTTCCATCTTGCACTTCAATAGCATATC
TTTGTTAACGAAGCATCTGTGCTTCATTTTGTAGAACAAAAATGCAACGCGAGAGCGCTAATTTTTCAAA
CAAAGAATCTGAGCTGCATTTTTACAGAACAGAAATGCAACGCGAAAGCGCTATTTTACCAACGAAGAAT
CTGTGCTTCATTTTTGTAAAACAAAAATGCAACGCGAGAGCGCTAATTTTTCAAACAAAGAATCTGAGCT
GCATTTTTACAGAACAGAAATGCAACGCGAGAGCGCTATTTTACCAACAAAGAATCTATACTTCTTTTTT
GTTCTACAAAAATGCATCCCGAGAGCGCTATTTTTCTAACAAAGCATCTTAGATTACTTTTTTTCTCCTT
TGTGCGCTCTATAATGCAGTCTCTTGATAACTTTTTGCACTGTAGGTCCGTTAAGGTTAGAAGAAGGCTA
CTTTGGTGTCTATTTTCTCTTCCATAAAAAAAGCCTGACTCCACTTCCCGCGTTTACTGATTACTAGCGA
AGCTGCGGGTGCATTTTTTCAAGATAAAGGCATCCCCGATTATATTCTATACCGATGTGGATTGCGCATA
CTTTGTGAACAGAAAGTGATAGCGTTGATGATTCTTCATTGGTCAGAAAATTATGAACGGTTTCTTCTAT
TTTGTCTCTATATACTACGTATAGGAAATGTTTACATTTTCGTATTGTTTTCGATTCACTCTATGAATAG
TTCTTACTACAATTTTTTTGTCTAAAGAGTAATACTAGAGATAAACATAAAAAATGTAGAGGTCGAGTTT
AGATGCAAGTTCAAGGAGCGAAAGGTGGATGGGTAGGTTATATAGGGATATAGCACAGAGATATATAGCA
AAGAGATACTTTTGAGCAATGTTTGTGGAAGCGGTATTCGCAATATTTTAGTAGCTCGTTACAGTCCGGT
GCGTTTTTGGTTTTTTGAAAGTGCGTCTTCAGAGCGCTTTTGGTTTTCAAAAGCGCTCTGAAGTTCCTAT
ACTTTCTAGAGAATAGGAACTTCGGAATAGGAACTTCAAAGCGTTTCCGAAAACGAGCGCTTCCGAAAAT
GCAACGCGAGCTGCGCACATACAGCTCACTGTTCACGTCGCACCTATATCTGCGTGTTGCCTGTATATAT
ATATACATGAGAAGAACGGCATAGTGCGTGTTTATGCTTAAATGCGTACTTATATGCGTCTATTTATGTA
GGATGAAAGGTAGTCTAGTACCTCCTGTGATATTATCCCATTCCATGCGGGGTATCGTATGCTTCCTTCA
GCACTACCCTTTAGCTGTTCTATATGCTGCCACTCCTCAATTGGATTAGTCTCATCCTTCAATGCTATCA
TTTCCTTTGATATTGGATCATATGCATAGTACCGAGAAACTAGTGCGAAGTAGTGATCAGGTATTGCTGT
TATCTGATGAGTATACGTTGTCCTGGCCACGGCAGAAGCACGCTTATCGCTCCAATTTCCCACAACATTA
GTCAACTCCGTTAGGCCCTTCATTGAAAGAAATGAGGTCATCAAATGTCTTCCAATGTGAGATTTTGGGC
CATTTTTTATAGCAAAGATTGAATAAGGCGCATTTTTCTTCAAAGCTTTATTGTACGATCTGACTAAGTT
ATCTTTTAATAATTGGTATTCCTGTTTATTGCTTGAAGAATTGCCGGTCCTATTTACTCGTTTTAGGACT
GGTTCAGAATTCGTAATCATGTCATAGCTGTTTCCTGTGTGAAATTGTTATCCGCTCACAATTCCACACA
ACATACGAGCCGGAAGCATAAAGTGTAAAGCCTGGGGTGCCTAATGAGTGAGCTAACTCACATTAATTGC
GTTGCGCTCACTGCCCGCTTTCCAGTCGGGAAACCTGTCGTGCCAGCTGCATTAATGAATCGGCCAACGC
GCGGGGAGAGGCGGTTTGCGTATTGGGCGCTCTTCCGCTTCCTCGCTCACTGACTCGCTGCGCTCGGTCG
TTCGGCTGCGGCGAGCGGTATCAGCTCACTCAAAGGCGGTAATACGGTTATCCACAGAATCAGGGGATAA
CGCAGGAAAGAACATGTGAGCAAAAGGCCAGCAAAAGGCCAGGAACCGTAAAAAGGCCGCGTTGCTGGCG
TTTTTCCATAGGCTCCGCCCCCCTGACGAGCATCACAAAAATCGACGCTCAAGTCAGAGGTGGCGAAACC
CGACAGGACTATAAAGATACCAGGCGTTTCCCCCTGGAAGCTCCCTCGTGCGCTCTCCTGTTCCGACCCT
GCCGCTTACCGGATACCTGTCCGCCTTTCTCCCTTCGGGAAGCGTGGCGCTTTCTCATAGCTCACGCTGT
AGGTATCTCAGTTCGGTGTAGGTCGTTCGCTCCAAGCTGGGCTGTGTGCACGAACCCCCCGTTCAGCCCG
ACCGCTGCGCCTTATCCGGTAACTATCGTCTTGAGTCCAACCCGGTAAGACACGACTTATCGCCACTGGC
AGCAGCCACTGGTAACAGGATTAGCAGAGCGAGGTATGTAGGCGGTGCTACAGAGTTCTTGAAGTGGTGG
CCTAACTACGGCTACACTAGAAGAACAGTATTTGGTATCTGCGCTCTGCTGAAGCCAGTTACCTTCGGAA
AAAGAGTTGGTAGCTCTTGATCCGGCAAACAAACCACCGCTGGTAGCGGTGGTTTTTTTGTTTGCAAGCA
GCAGATTACGCGCAGAAAAAAAGGATCTCAAGAAGATCCTTTGATCTTTTCTACGGGGTCTGACGCTCAG
TGGAACGAAAACTCACGTTAAGGGATTTTGGTCATGAGATTATCAAAAAGGATCTTCACCTAGATCCTTT
TAAATTAAAAATGAAGTTTTAAATCAATCTAAAGTATATATGAGTAAACTTGGTCTGACAGTTACCAATG
CTTAATCAGTGAGGCACCTATCTCAGCGATCTGTCTATTTCGTTCATCCATAGTTGCCTGACTCCCCGTC
GTGTAGATAACTACGATACGGGAGGGCTTACCATCTGGCCCCAGTGCTGCAATGATACCGCGAGACCCAC
GCTCACCGGCTCCAGATTTATCAGCAATAAACCAGCCAGCCGGAAGGGCCGAGCGCAGAAGTGGTCCTGC
AACTTTATCCGCCTCCATCCAGTCTATTAATTGTTGCCGGGAAGCTAGAGTAAGTAGTTCGCCAGTTAAT
AGTTTGCGCAACGTTGTTGCCATTGCTACAGGCATCGTGGTGTCACGCTCGTCGTTTGGTATGGCTTCAT
TCAGCTCCGGTTCCCAACGATCAAGGCGAGTTACATGATCCCCCATGTTGTGCAAAAAAGCGGTTAGCTC
CTTCGGTCCTCCGATCGTTGTCAGAAGTAAGTTGGCCGCAGTGTTATCACTCATGGTTATGGCAGCACTG
CATAATTCTCTTACTGTCATGCCATCCGTAAGATGCTTTTCTGTGACTGGTGAGTACTCAACCAAGTCAT
TCTGAGAATAGTGTATGCGGCGACCGAGTTGCTCTTGCCCGGCGTCAATACGGGATAATACCGCGCCACA
TAGCAGAACTTTAAAAGTGCTCATCATTGGAAAACGTTCTTCGGGGCGAAAACTCTCAAGGATCTTACCG
CTGTTGAGATCCAGTTCGATGTAACCCACTCGTGCACCCAACTGATCTTCAGCATCTTTTACTTTCACCA
GCGTTTCTGGGTGAGCAAAAACAGGAAGGCAAAATGCCGCAAAAAAGGGAATAAGGGCGACACGGAAATG
TTGAATACTCATACTCTTCCTTTTTCAATATTATTGAAGCATTTATCAGGGTTATTGTCTCATGAGCGGA
TACATATTTGAATGTATTTAGAAAAATAAACAAATAGGGGTTCCGCGCACATTTCCCCGAAAAGTGCCAC
CTGACGTCTAAGAAACCATTATTATCATGACATTAACCTATAAAAATAGGCGTATCACGAGGCCCTTTCG
TCTCGCGCGTTTCGGTGATGACGGTGAAAACCTCTGACACATGCAGCTCCCGGAGACGGTCACAGCTTGT
CTGTAAGCGGATGCCGGGAGCAGACAAGCCCGTCAGGGCGCGTCAGCGGGTGTTGGCGGGTGTCGGGGCT
GGCTTAACTATGCGGCATCAGAGCAGATTGTACTGAGAGTGCACCATATGCGGTGTGAAATACCGCACAG
ATGCGTAAGGAGAAAATACCGCATCAGGCGCCATTCGCCATTCAGGCTGCGCAACTGTTGGGAAGGGCGA
TCGGTGCGGGCCTCTTCGCTATTACGCCAGCTGGCGAAAGGGGGATGTGCTGCAAGGCGATTAAGTTGGG
TAACGCCAGGGTTTTCCCAGTCACGACGTTGTAAAACGACGGCCAGTGCCAAGCTTGCATGCAGATCTCG
ACTACGTCGTTAAGGCCGTTTCTGACAGAGTAAAATTCTTGAGGGAACTTTCACCATTATGGGAAATGGT
TCAAGAAGGTATTGACTTAAACTCCATCAAATGGTCAGGTCATTGAGTGTTTTTTATTTGTTGTATTTTT
TTTTTTTTAGAGAAAATCCTCCAATATATAAATTAGGAATCATAGTTTCATGATTTTCTGTTACACCTAA
CTTTTTGTGTGGTGCCCTCCTCCTTGTCAATATTAATGTTAAAGTGCAATTCTTTTTCCTTATCACGTTG
AGCCATTAGTATCAATTTGCTTACCTGTATTCCTTTACATCCTCCTTTTTCTCCTTCTTGATAAATGTAT
GTAGATTGCGTATATAGTTTCGTCTACCCTATGAACATATTCCATTTTGTAATTTCGTGTCGTTTCTATT
ATGAATTTCATTTATAAAGTTTATGTACAAATATCATAAAAAAAGAGAATCTTTTTAAGCAAGGATTTTC
TTAACTTCTTCGGCGACAGCATCACCGACTTCGGTGGTACTGTTGGAACCACCTAAATCACCAGTTCTGA
TACCTGCATCCAAAACCTTTTTAACTGCATCTTCAATGGCCTTACCTTCTTCAGGCAAGTTCAATGACAA
TTTCAACATCATTGCAGCAGACAAGATAGTGGCGATAGGGTTGACCTTATTCTTTGGCAAATCTGGAGCA
GAACCGTGGCATGGTTCGTACAAACCAAATGCGGTGTTCTTGTCTGGCAAAGAGGCCAAGGACGCAGATG
GCAACAAACCCAAGGAACCTGGGATAACGGAGGCTTCATCGGAGATGATATCACCAAACATGTTGCTGGT
GATTATAATACCATTTAGGTGGGTTGGGTTCTTAACTAGGATCATGGCGGCAGAATCAATCAATTGATGT
TGAACCTTCAATGTAGGGAATTCGTTCTTGATGGTTTCCTCCACAGTTTTTCTCCATAATCTTGAAGAGG
CCAAAACATTAGCTTTATCCAAGGACCAAATAGGCAATGGTGGCTCATGTTGTAGGGCCATGAAAGCGGC
CATTCTTGTGATTCTTTGCACTTCTGGAACGGTGTATTGTTCACTATCCCAAGCGACACCATCACCATCG
TCTTCCTTTCTCTTACCAAAGTAAATACCTCCCACTAATTCTCTGACAACAACGAAGTCAGTACCTTTAG
CAAATTGTGGCTTGATTGGAGATAAGTCTAAAAGAGAGTCGGATGCAAAGTTACATGGTCTTAAGTTGGC
GTACAATTGAAGTTCTTTACGGATTTTTAGTAAACCTTGTTCAGGTCTAACACTACCGGTACCCCATTTA
GGACCACCCACAGCACCTAACAAAACGGCATCAGCCTTCTTGGAGGCTTCCAGCGCCTCATCTGGAAGTG
GAACACCTGTAGCATCGATAGCAGCACCACCAATTAAATGATTTTCGAAATCGAACTTGACATTGGAACG
AACATCAGAAATAGCTTTAAGAACCTTAATGGCTTCGGCTGTGATTTCTTGACCAACGTGGTCACCTGGC
AAAACGACGATCTTCTTAGGGGCAGACATTAGAATGGTATATCCTTGAAATATATATATATATTGCTGAA
ATGTAAAAGGTAAGAAAAGTTAGAAAGTAAGACGATTGCTAACCACCTATTGGAAAAAACAATAGGTCCT
TAAATAATATTGTCAACTTCAAGTATTGTGATGCAAGCATTTAGTCATGAACGCTTCTCTATTCTATATG
AAAAGCCGGTTCCGGCGCTCTCACCTTTCCTTTTTCTCCCAATTTTTCAGTTGAAAAAGGTATATGCGTC
AGGCGACCTCTGAAATTAACAAAAAATTTCCAGTCATCGAATTTGATTCTGTGCGATAGCGCCCCTGTGT
GTTCTCGTTATGTTGAGGAAAAAAATAATGGTTGCTAAGAGATTCGAACTCTTGCATCTTACGATACCTG
AGTATTCCCACAGTTAACTGCGGTCAAGATATTTCTTGAATCAGGCGCCTTAGACCGCTCGGCCAAACAA
CCAATTACTTGTTGAGAAATAGAGTATAATTATCCTATAAATATAACGTTTTTGAACACACATGAACAAG
GAAGTACAGGACAATTGATTTTGAAGAGAATGTGGATTTTGATGTAATTGTTGGGATTCCATTTTTAATA
AGGCAATAATATTAGGTATGTAGATATACTAGAAGTTCTCCTCGACTAGAGCACATTCTGCGGCCTCTGT
GCTCTGCAAGCCGCAAACTTTCACCAATGGACCAGAACTACCTGTGAAATTAATAACAGACATACTCCAA
GCTGCCTTTGTGTGCTTAATCACGTATACTCACGTGCTCAATAGTCACCAATGCCCTCCCTCTTGGCCCT
CTCCTTTTCTTTTTTCGACCGAATTTCGACGCTCTCCCTTATGCGACTCCTGCATTAGGAAGCAGCCCAG
TAGTAGGTTGAGGCCGTTGAGCACCGCCGCCGCAAGGAATGGTGCATGCAAGGAGATGGCGCCCAACAGT
CCCCCGGCCACGGGGCCTGCCACCATACCCACGCCGAAACAAGCGCTCATGAGCCCGAAGTGGCGAGCCC
GATCTTCCCCATCGGTGATGTCGGCGATATAGGCGCCAGCAACCGCACCTGTGGCGCCGGTGATGCCGGC
CACGATGCGTCCGGCGTAGAGGATCGATCCGGAGCTTTAACGAACGCAGAATTTTCGAGTTATTAAACTT
AAAATACGCTGAACCCGAACATAGAAATATCGAATGGGAAAAAAAAACTGCATAAAGGCATTAAAAGAGG
AGCGAATTTTTTTTTAATAAAAATCTTAATAATCATTAAAAGATAAATAATAGTCTATATATACGTATAT
AAATAAAAAATATTCAAAAAATAAAATAAACTATTATTTTAGCGTAAAGGATGGGGAAAGAGAAAAGAAA
AAAATTGATCTATCGATTTCAATTCAATTCAATTTATTTCTTTTCGGATAAGAAAGCAACACCTGGCAAT
TCCTTACCTTCCAATAATTCCAAAGAAGCACCACCACCAGTAGAGACATGGGAGATCCCGGATCATTACT
TATCTAGGTCGACCAGCTTGGGCTGCAGGTCATACCTATAAATTAACAAAGTATCTAAACAAAATACATA
AGTGTACTCAAACTGAGTAGAATCGTCGATTAAACTTCCTTCTCCTTTTAAAAATTAAAAACAGCAAATA
GTTAAATGAATATATTAAAGACTATTCGTTTTATTTCCCAGAGCAGCATGATTTCTTGGTTTCTTCAGAC
TTGTTACCGCAGGGGCATTTGTCGTCGCTGTTACACCCCGTTGGGCAGCTACATGATTTTTGGCATTGTT
CATTATTTTTGCAGCTACCACATTGGCATTGGCACTCATGACCTTCATTTTGGAAGTTAATTAATTCGCT
GAACCCGGTACCAACCTCTAAACATATAATATAGCAACAAAAAGAATGAAGCAATTGTTGTTTCGATGTT
AGTACATGAGACACAGTAGCAAATAAAAGAAGAATATCACTATCACTTATCACGAAAATATTTCAGTTTT
TTTTTTTCCAAATTTCAAGCCCCTATTTATTCCAATAATATCGTGGTTATTACAGATCAGTCAATATAGG
AGGTTATGGGAGAGTGAAAAATAGTAAAAAAAGGTAAAAGAGAAATCTCTCGAGCAATTGGGACCGTGCA
ATTCTTCTTACAGTTAAATGGGATGGTGCAAGCGCTAGAACATACCAGAATCCATTGTTAATTCAGTAAA
TTTTCGATCTTGGGAAGAAAAAAGCAGTAAGCGTGAAAAATCTAAAAGGGGCGAGCTCGCCGGGGATCCG
TCGAAACTAAGTTCTTGGTGTTTTAAAACTAAAAAAAAGACTAACTATAAAAGTAGAATTTAAGAAGTTT
AAGAAATAGATTTACAGAATTACAATCAATACCTACCGTCTTTATATACTTATTAGTCAAGTAGGGGAAT
AATTTCAGGGAACTGGTTTCAACCTTTTTTTTCAGCTTTTTCCAAATCAGAGAGAGCAGAAGGTAATAGA
AGGTGTAAGAAAATGAGATAGATACATGCGTGGGTCAATTGCCTTGTGTCATCATTTACTCCAGGCAGGT
TGCATCACTCCATTGAGGTTGTGCCCGTTTTTTGCCTGTTTGTGCCCCTGTTCTCTGTAGTTGCGCTAAG
AGAATGGACCTATGAACTGATGGTTGGTGAAGAAAACAATATTTTGGTGCTGGGATTCTTTTTTTTTCTG
GATGCCAGCTTAAAAAGCGGGCTCCATTATATTTAGTGGATGCCAGGAATAAACTGTTCACCCAGACACC
TACGATGTTATATATTCTGTGTAACCCGCCCCCTATTTTGGGCATGTACGGGTTACAGCAGAATTAAAAG
GCTAATTTTTTGACTAAATAAAGTTAGGAAAATCACTACTATTAATTATTTACGTATTCTTTGAAATG
Features (pLannotate 1.2.2; 23 found; start..end, strand, type, name):
     32..553     +  CDS            RAF1: RAF_YEAST - Experimental evidence at transcript level: Swiss-Prot protein existence level 2. Antagonizes transcriptional repression of recombinase FLP by REP1-REP2. May play a role in plasmid partitioning. From Saccharomyces cerevisiae (strain ATCC 204508 / S288c) (Baker's yeast).
    707..2049    -  rep_origin     2μ ori: yeast 2μ plasmid origin of replication
   2425..2441    -  protein_bind   lac operator: The lac repressor binds to the lac operator to inhibit transcription in E. coli. This inhibition can be relieved by adding lactose or isopropyl-β-D-thiogalactopyranoside (IPTG). lac repressor encoded by lacI
   2449..2479    -  promoter       lac promoter: promoter for the E. coli lac operon
   2494..2515    -  protein_bind   CAP binding site: CAP binding activates transcription in the presence of cAMP. E. coli catabolite activator protein
   2528..2620    -  CDS            lacI (fragment): lac repressor; lacI; The lac repressor binds to the lac operator to inhibit transcription in E. coli. This inhibition can be relieved by adding lactose or isopropyl-β-D-thiogalactopyranoside (IPTG).
   2803..3391    -  rep_origin     ori: high-copy-number ColE1/pMB1/pBR322/pUC origin of replication
   3562..4422    -  CDS            AmpR: β-lactamase; bla; confers resistance to ampicillin, carbenicillin, and related antibiotics
   4423..4527    -  promoter       AmpR promoter: bla
   4622..4657    +  CDS            rop (fragment): Rop protein, which maintains plasmids at low copy number; rop
   4759..4858    +  misc_feature   bom (fragment): basis of mobility region from pBR322
   4864..5018    -  CDS            lacZα (fragment): LacZα fragment of β-galactosidase; lacZ fragment
   5022..5153    +  CDS            NFS1 (fragment): NFS1_YEAST - Also known as SPL1 From Saccharomyces cerevisiae (strain ATCC 204508 / S288c) (Baker's yeast).
   5515..6609    -  CDS            LEU2: 3-isopropylmalate dehydrogenase, required for leucine biosynthesis; S. cerevisiae LEU2; yeast auxotrophic marker
   6610..7015    -  promoter       LEU2 promoter: S. cerevisiae LEU2
   7155..7232    -  CDS            YO192_YEAST (fragment): Experimental evidence at protein level: Swiss-Prot protein existence level 1. From Saccharomyces cerevisiae (strain ATCC 204508 / S288c) (Baker's yeast).
   7256..7343    -  CDS            TRP1 (fragment): phosphoribosylanthranilate isomerase, required for tryptophan biosynthesis; S. cerevisiae TRP1; yeast auxotrophic marker
   7344..7445    -  promoter       TRP1 promoter: S. cerevisiae TRP1
   7446..7725    -  CDS            TcR (fragment): tetracycline efflux protein; tet; confers resistance to tetracycline
   7743..8013    -  terminator     PGK1 terminator: S. cerevisae PGK1; transcription terminator for 3-phosphoglycerate kinase gene
   8017..8106    -  CDS            PGK1 (fragment): PGK_YEAST - Experimental evidence at protein level: Swiss-Prot protein existence level 1. From Saccharomyces cerevisiae (strain ATCC 204508 / S288c) (Baker's yeast).
   8294..8473    -  CDS            CUP1-1: MTCU1_YEAST - Also known as MTH1. Experimental evidence at protein level: Swiss-Prot protein existence level 1. Protects the cell against copper toxicity by tightly chelating copper ions. May also act as a depository for copper designated for the effective transfer into the apo forms of copper proteins. From Saccharomyces cerevisiae (strain ATCC 204508 / S288c) (Baker's yeast).
   8891..16      -  promoter       GAP promoter (across the origin): S. cerevisiae TDH3; promoter for glyceraldehyde-3-phosphate dehydrogenase
