[The description below was written by a language model from this plasmid's Addgene catalogue record and pLannotate feature annotations shown in this document.]
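Description:
ACT1-CUP1 46bp dist is a 9.5 kb yeast expression plasmid built on the pGAC24 backbone that carries a splicing reporter in which ACT1 sequence containing the intron is fused to the copper metallothionein gene CUP1. It is an E. coli–yeast shuttle vector. In bacteria it replicates from a high-copy ColE1/pUC-type origin and is selected through the β-lactamase (AmpR) gene. In S. cerevisiae it is maintained by the 2μ origin, with an adjacent 2μ-derived RAF1 open reading frame, and is selected through the LEU2 auxotrophic marker driven by its own promoter. The annotation also picks up several cloning remnants that appear to be non-functional fragments, including pieces of lacI, lacZα, rop, bom, TcR, TRP1 and NFS1.

The reporter cassette lies on the reverse strand. The strong constitutive GAP (TDH3) promoter, which spans the sequence origin, is followed by an unannotated stretch of roughly 400 nt that presumably holds the ACT1 exon and intron sequence, although the feature table does not label it. Next come the CUP1-1 coding sequence, a short PGK1 coding fragment and the PGK1 terminator. In reporters of this design, functional Cup1 protein is made only when the ACT1 intron is correctly removed. Copper tolerance of a suitable host strain therefore serves as a readout of splicing efficiency.

The record lists the mutation as an intron truncation, made by PCR to add or remove intronic nucleotides and then religating the new insert into the backbone. The name suggests a 46 bp spacing within the intron, but the record does not say which intronic elements this distance separates.
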