Addgene plasmid #234111: ACT1-CUP1 46bp dist
Purpose: PCR to add remove nucleotides within intron of ACT1-CUP1 insert then restriction digest and ligation of new insert to backbone
Depositing lab: Aaron Hoskins. Depositing organization: University of Wisconsin, Madison.
Backbone
  Vector backbone: pGAC24
  Vector type: Yeast Expression
  Selectable markers: LEU2
Growth in bacteria
  Bacterial resistance: Ampicillin, 100 μg/mL
  Growth temperature: 37°C
  Growth strain: DH5alpha
  Copy number: High Copy
Gene/Insert
  Gene/Insert name: ACT1-CUP1
  Species: S. cerevisiae (budding yeast)
  Mutation: Intron truncation
  Cloning method: Restriction Enzyme; 5′ cloning site Unknown (unknown if destroyed)
Terms and licenses: Academic/Nonprofit Terms; Industry Terms: Not Available to Industry
How to cite: ACT1-CUP1 46bp dist was a gift from Aaron Hoskins (Addgene plasmid # 234111 ; http://n2t.net/addgene:234111 ; RRID:Addgene_234111)
